Addgene plasmid #27532: pGEM-T ZfHoxc3a
Depositing lab: Victoria Prince. Depositing organization: University of Chicago.
Backbone
  Vector backbone: pGEM-T
  Backbone manufacturer: Promega
  Backbone size w/o insert (bp): 3000
  Vector type: Bacterial Expression
Growth in bacteria
  Bacterial resistance: Ampicillin, 100 μg/mL
  Growth temperature: 37°C
  Growth strain: DH5alpha
  Copy number: High Copy
Gene/Insert
  Gene/Insert name: Hoxc3a
  Species: D. rerio (zebrafish)
  Insert size (bp): 1000
  Entrez Gene: hoxc3a (a.k.a. DKEY-81P22.9, HOX-114, zgc:110503)
  Cloning method: Restriction Enzyme; 5′ cloning site EcoRV (destroyed during cloning); 3′ cloning site EcoRV (destroyed during cloning)
  Sequencing primers: 5′ T7; 3′ SP6
Terms and licenses: Academic/Nonprofit Terms; Industry Terms: Not Available to Industry
How to cite: pGEM-T ZfHoxc3a was a gift from Victoria Prince (Addgene plasmid # 27532 ; http://n2t.net/addgene:27532 ; RRID:Addgene_27532)
