[The description below was written by a language model from this plasmid's Addgene catalogue record.]
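Description:
pGEM-T ZfHoxc3a is a small bacterial cloning plasmid carrying a roughly 1 kb fragment of the zebrafish (Danio rerio) hoxc3a gene in the Promega pGEM-T backbone (about 3 kb without insert). pGEM-T is a high-copy vector normally supplied linearised at an EcoRV site with single T overhangs for direct ligation of PCR products. This fits the record, which lists EcoRV as both the 5′ and 3′ cloning site and notes that both were destroyed during cloning. The plasmid is propagated in standard E. coli cloning strains such as DH5alpha and selected with ampicillin. Although catalogued as a bacterial expression vector, the backbone is essentially a cloning and in vitro transcription vector, and the record describes no bacterial expression promoter, tag or fusion partner for the insert.

The insert sits between the opposing T7 and SP6 phage RNA polymerase promoters that flank the pGEM-T cloning site, and these are the listed sequencing primer sites. This arrangement allows run-off transcription of either strand from linearised template. For developmental genes such as the Hox family, clones of this kind are commonly used to make labelled antisense and sense riboprobes for in situ hybridisation, though the record does not state the intended use. It also does not state the orientation of the insert relative to T7 and SP6, whether the fragment is cDNA or genomic, or whether it covers the complete coding sequence. No feature table is provided, so these details would need to be confirmed by sequencing from the flanking primers.
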