>Addgene plasmid #27532 | pGEM-T ZfHoxc3a | addgene partial sequence | sequence record 33927 | 27532 with T7
GCCGCCATGGCCGCGGGATTGGGTGATTAGGACGATTAGAAATGAACAATAACTCGTTTCACGAATATAA
TTTTAACAGTGAATACTTAAACAAAATATGTTGCAATAAATCTTATGTTTGTTATATGGGGCAACATTTC
TCCCCCTGTGCTCTGCAGGAGAACAGTTCTACGTGGAAACGACATGCTGAAGAAAGTTCATCAGAAAATG
ATAAAGGCAACGTGTGGAACTTTCAAAACCTCTCGAATGTCCAACATCCCTATTCATTCTCTGATGATGG
CAACCACTCTTTGGACCCTGCGAATGCATTGGAAAGAGAAAAGGCATGTGAGCTGTCAACTTCCTGCTTA
TCAACCATGAAGTACCCTTGGATGAGAGAGACACATGCACCCACGCACTTCAGCTCCATTAACGCCATGG
AATCAGGTGATTCTAAATACAGCAATGGTGAAGCAGTTGTACGGAATAGCAGCAGTAAACGGGCTCGTGT
GGCGTTCACCTCCTCTCAGCTGCTGGAGTTAGAGAAGGAGTTTCACTTCAGCGCTTACCTGTGCCGCAAC
CGGAGACTTGAAATGGCTGAGCTGCTGAAGCTCACCGACCGGCAGATTAAAATCTGGTTCCAAAACCGTC
GCATGAAGTATAAGAAGGACCACAAGGAAAAGTCAACGGCAAAGTCCTCTTACACCTACCTGGGAACAGA
AAACCAGCCATTAATAATTAGCAGAAGCACAACAGATTCTCCAGTGCCATTGAAATTCCAGAATAACTAT
GAAACACCATCAATGAACTGGTGAAATTACAGAAAAACTGAAAACCGGTGACTTTTGCTTTTAGAACTTA
TATAATGGTAGTAATCTGCATCAACCATAAAGACTGAAAATGACTGAATGAATGAATGAATGAATGTGTG
AATGAATGAA
